>Addgene plasmid #82600 | p3E-Dam-myc no-pA | depositor full sequence | sequence record 161294 | p3E-Dam-myc no-pA sequence 3511 bps
CTTTCCTGCGTTATCCCCTGATTCTGTGGATAACCGTATTACCGCCTTTGAGTGAGCTGATACCGCTCGC
CGCAGCCGAACGACCGAGCGCAGCGAGTCAGTGAGCGAGGAAGCGGAAGAGCGCCCAATACGCAAACCGC
CTCTCCCCGCGCGTTGGCCGATTCATTAATGCAGCTGGCACGACAGGTTTCCCGACTGGAAAGCGGGCAG
TGAGCGCAACGCAATTAATACGCGTACCGCTAGCCAGGAAGAGTTTGTAGAAACGCAAAAAGGCCATCCG
TCAGGATGGCCTTCTGCTTAGTTTGATGCCTGGCAGTTTATGGCGGGCGTCCTGCCCGCCACCCTCCGGG
CCGTTGCTTCACAACGTTCAAATCCGCTCCCGGCGGATTTGTCCTACTCAGGAGAGCGTTCACCGACAAA
CAACAGATAAAACGAAAGGCCCAGTCTTCCGACTGAGCCTTTCGTTTTATTTGATGCCTGGCAGTTCCCT
ACTCTCGCGTTAACGCTAGCATGGATGTTTTCCCAGTCACGACGTTGTAAAACGACGGCCAGTCTTAAGC
TCGGGCCCTGCAGCTCTAGAGCTCGAATTCTACAGGTCACTAATACCATCTAAGTAGTTGGTTCATAGTG
ACTGCATATGTTGTGTTTTACAGTATTATGTAGTCTGTTTTTTATGCAAAATCTAATTTAATATATTGAT
ATTTATATCATTTTACGTTTCTCGTTCAACTTTCTTGTACAAAGTGGTGAAGAAAAATCGCGCTTTTTTG
AAGTGGGCAGGGGGCAAGTATCCCCTGCTTGATGATATTAAACGGCATTTGCCCAAGGGCGAATGTCTGG
TTGAGCCTTTTGTAGGTGCCGGGTCGGTGTTTCTCAACACCGACTTTTCTCGTTATATCCTTGCCGATAT
CAATAGCGACCTGATCAGTCTCTATAACATTGTGAAGATGCGTACTGATGAGTACGTACAGGCCGCACGC
GAGCTGTTTGTTCCCGAAACAAATTGCGCCGAGGTTTACTATCAGTTCCGCGAAGAGTTCAACAAAAGCC
AGGATCCGTTCCGTCGGGCGGTACTGTTTTTATATTTGAACCGCTACGGTTACAACGGCCTGTGTCGTTA
CAATCTGCGCGGTGAGTTTAACGTGCCGTTCGGCCGCTACAAAAAACCCTATTTCCCGGAAGCAGAGTTG
TATCACTTCGCTGAAAAAGCGCAGAATGCCTTTTTCTATTGTGAGTCTTACGCCGATAGCATGGCGCGCG
CAGATGATGCATCCGTCGTCTATTGCGATCCGCCTTATGCACCGCTGTCTGCGACCGCCAACTTTACGGC
GTATCACACAAACAGTTTTACGCTTGAACAACAAGCGCATCTGGCGGAGATCGCCGAAGGTCTGGTTGAG
CGCCATATTCCAGTGCTGATCTCCAATCACGATACGATGTTAACGCGTGAGTGGTATCAGCGCGCAAAAT
TGCATGTCGTCAAAGTTCGACGCAGTATAAGCAGCAACGGCGGCACACGTAAAAAGGTGGACGAACTGCT
GGCTTTGTACAAACCAGGAGTCGTTTCACCCGCGAAAAAAGCCGGTGAACAGAAACTCATCTCTGAAGAG
GATCTGTAACAACTTTATTATACAAAGTTGGCATTATAAAAAAGCATTGCTTATCAATTTGTTGCAACGA
ACAGGTCACTATCAGTCAAAATAAAATCATTATTTGGAGCTCCATGGTAGCGTTAACGCGGCCGCGATAT
CCCCTATAGTGAGTCGTATTACATGGTCATAGCTGTTTCCTGGCAGCTCTGGCCCGTGTCTCAAAATCTC
TGATGTTACATTGCACAAGATAAAAATATATCATCATGAACAATAAAACTGTCTGCTTACATAAACAGTA
ATACAAGGGGTGTTATGAGCCATATTCAACGGGAAACGTCGAGGCCGCGATTAAATTCCAACATGGATGC
TGATTTATATGGGTATAAATGGGCTCGCGATAATGTCGGGCAATCAGGTGCGACAATCTATCGCTTGTAT
GGGAAGCCCGATGCGCCAGAGTTGTTTCTGAAACATGGCAAAGGTAGCGTTGCCAATGATGTTACAGATG
AGATGGTCAGACTAAACTGGCTGACGGAATTTATGCCTCTTCCGACCATCAAGCATTTTATCCGTACTCC
TGATGATGCATGGTTACTCACCACTGCGATCCCCGGAAAAACAGCATTCCAGGTATTAGAAGAATATCCT
GATTCAGGTGAAAATATTGTTGATGCGCTGGCAGTGTTCCTGCGCCGGTTGCATTCGATTCCTGTTTGTA
ATTGTCCTTTTAACAGCGATCGCGTATTTCGTCTCGCTCAGGCGCAATCACGAATGAATAACGGTTTGGT
TGATGCGAGTGATTTTGATGACGAGCGTAATGGCTGGCCTGTTGAACAAGTCTGGAAAGAAATGCATAAA
CTTTTGCCATTCTCACCGGATTCAGTCGTCACTCATGGTGATTTCTCACTTGATAACCTTATTTTTGACG
AGGGGAAATTAATAGGTTGTATTGATGTTGGACGAGTCGGAATCGCAGACCGATACCAGGATCTTGCCAT
CCTATGGAACTGCCTCGGTGAGTTTTCTCCTTCATTACAGAAACGGCTTTTTCAAAAATATGGTATTGAT
AATCCTGATATGAATAAATTGCAGTTTCATTTGATGCTCGATGAGTTTTTCTAATCAGAATTGGTTAATT
GGTTGTAACACTGGCAGAGCATTACGCTGACTTGACGGGACGGCGCAAGCTCATGACCAAAATCCCTTAA
CGTGAGTTACGCGTCGTTCCACTGAGCGTCAGACCCCGTAGAAAAGATCAAAGGATCTTCTTGAGATCCT
TTTTTTCTGCGCGTAATCTGCTGCTTGCAAACAAAAAAACCACCGCTACCAGCGGTGGTTTGTTTGCCGG
ATCAAGAGCTACCAACTCTTTTTCCGAAGGTAACTGGCTTCAGCAGAGCGCAGATACCAAATACTGTCCT
TCTAGTGTAGCCGTAGTTAGGCCACCACTTCAAGAACTCTGTAGCACCGCCTACATACCTCGCTCTGCTA
ATCCTGTTACCAGTGGCTGCTGCCAGTGGCGATAAGTCGTGTCTTACCGGGTTGGACTCAAGACGATAGT
TACCGGATAAGGCGCAGCGGTCGGGCTGAACGGGGGGTTCGTGCACACAGCCCAGCTTGGAGCGAACGAC
CTACACCGAACTGAGATACCTACAGCGTGAGCATTGAGAAAGCGCCACGCTTCCCGAAGGGAGAAAGGCG
GACAGGTATCCGGTAAGCGGCAGGGTCGGAACAGGAGAGCGCACGAGGGAGCTTCCAGGGGGAAACGCCT
GGTATCTTTATAGTCCTGTCGGGTTTCGCCACCTCTGACTTGAGCGTCGATTTTTGTGATGCTCGTCAGG
GGGGCGGAGCCTATGGAAAAACGCCAGCAACGCGGCCTTTTTACGGTTCCTGGCCTTTTGCTGGCCTTTT
GCTCACATGTT
Features (pLannotate 1.2.2; 11 found; start..end, strand, type, name):
    121..213     +  CDS            lacI (fragment): lac repressor; lacI; The lac repressor binds to the lac operator to inhibit transcription in E. coli. This inhibition can be relieved by adding lactose or isopropyl-β-D-thiogalactopyranoside (IPTG).
    268..295     -  terminator     rrnB T2 terminator: transcription terminator T2 from the E. coli rrnB gene
    427..470     +  terminator     rrnB T1 terminator: Escherichia coli rrnB; transcription terminator T1 from the E. coli rrnB gene
    517..553     -  CDS            lacZα (fragment): LacZα fragment of β-galactosidase; lacZ fragment
    624..748     -  protein_bind   attR2: mutant version of attR; recombination site for the Gateway® LR reaction LR Clonase™
    750..1580    +  CDS            dam: DMA_ECOLI - Experimental evidence at protein level: Swiss-Prot protein existence level 1. Methylates DNA within the sequence GATC and protects the DNA from cleavage by the restriction endonuclease MboI. Although it shares sequence specificity with a number of type II restriction endonucleases and methylases, it is thought to act in postreplication mismatch repair rather than as a part of a restriction modification system. May also play a role in DNA replication. From Escherichia coli (strain K12).
   1620..1640    -  protein_bind   attB3: mutant version of attB; core recombination site for the Gateway® BP reaction BP Clonase™
   1631..1716    -  protein_bind   attL1 (fragment): mutant version of attL; recombination site for the Gateway® LR reaction LR Clonase™
   1753..1771    -  promoter       T7 promoter: promoter for bacteriophage T7 RNA polymerase
   1905..2714    +  CDS            KanR: aminoglycoside phosphotransferase; aph(3')-Ia; confers resistance to kanamycin in bacteria or G418 (Geneticin®) in eukaryotes
   2861..3449    +  rep_origin     ori: high-copy-number ColE1/pMB1/pBR322/pUC origin of replication
