[The description below was written by a language model from this plasmid's Addgene catalogue record and pLannotate feature annotations shown in this document.]
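Description:
p3E-Dam-myc no-pA is a 3.5 kb MultiSite Gateway 3' entry clone built in the Invitrogen pDONR P2R-P3 backbone by Gateway (BP) recombination. It is maintained in E. coli as a high-copy plasmid through a ColE1/pUC-type origin and is selected with kanamycin via an aminoglycoside phosphotransferase (KanR) gene. The backbone also carries rrnB T1 and T2 transcription terminators upstream of the cloning region, which insulate the insert from read-through transcription, a T7 promoter on the far side of the insert, and small residual lacI and lacZα fragments that have no functional role.

The roughly 900 bp insert encodes E. coli DNA adenine methyltransferase (Dam), which methylates adenine within GATC sites, with a myc epitope tag fused to its C-terminus according to the catalogue entry. The automated annotation detects the dam coding sequence but does not call the short myc tag separately. The cassette is flanked by an attR2 site on one side and, on the other, a site annotated as an attB3 core overlapping an attL fragment, which is consistent with the attL3 site expected of a 3' entry clone. The insert has no promoter of its own and, as the name indicates, no polyadenylation signal, so both must come from the other components of the assembly.

In an LR reaction it is combined with a 5' entry clone supplying a promoter, a middle entry clone supplying a coding sequence, and a destination vector. This places Dam-myc in the 3' position, allowing a protein of interest to be fused to it. Such fusions are used for DamID, in which tethered Dam marks genomic regions contacted by the fusion partner. The plasmid belongs to a toolkit for assembling vertebrate expression constructs.
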