Addgene plasmid #82600: p3E-Dam-myc no-pA
Purpose: 3' entry vector containing myc epitope tag fused to C-terminus of E. coli DNA adenine methyltransferase without pA for DamID
Depositing lab: Kryn Stankunas. Depositing organization: University of Oregon. Publication: A MultiSite Gateway Toolkit for Rapid Cloning of Vertebrate Expression Constructs with Diverse Research Applications. Fowler DK, Stewart S, Seredick S, Eisen JS, Stankunas K, Washbourne P. PLoS One. 2016 Aug 8;11(8):e0159277. doi: 10.1371/journal.pone.0159277. eCollection 2016. PONE-D-16-19476 PubMed 27500400.
Backbone
  Vector backbone: pDONR P2R-P3
  Backbone manufacturer: Invitrogen
  Total vector size (bp): 3511
Growth in bacteria
  Bacterial resistance: Kanamycin, 50 μg/mL
  Growth temperature: 37°C
  Growth strain: DH5alpha
  Copy number: High Copy
Gene/Insert
  Gene/Insert name: Dam-Myc (no pA)
  Insert size (bp): 900
  Promoter: None
  Cloning method: Gateway Cloning
  Sequencing primers: 5′ M13F; 3′ M13R
Terms and licenses: Academic/Nonprofit Terms; Industry Terms: Not Available to Industry
How to cite: p3E-Dam-myc no-pA was a gift from Kryn Stankunas (Addgene plasmid # 82600 ; http://n2t.net/addgene:82600 ; RRID:Addgene_82600)
