>Addgene plasmid #82600 | p3E-Dam-myc no-pA | addgene partial sequence | sequence record 161292 | M13-F20 5'-TGTAAAACGACGGCCAGT-3'
TACCATCTAAGTAGTTGGTTCATAGTGACTGCATATGTTGTGTTTTACAGTATTATGTAGTCTGTTTTTT
ATGCAAAATCTAATTTAATATATTGATATTTATATCATTTTACGTTTCTCGTTCAACTTTCTTGTACAAA
GTGGTGAAGAAAAATCGCGCTTTTTTGAAGTGGGCAGGGGGCAAGTATCCCCTGCTTGATGATATTAAAC
GGCATTTGCCCAAGGGCGAATGTCTGGTTGAGCCTTTTGTAGGTGCCGGGTCGGTGTTTCTCAACACCGA
CTTTTCTCGTTATATCCTTGCCGATATCAATAGCGACCTGATCAGTCTCTATAACATTGTGAAGATGCGT
ACTGATGAGTACGTACAGGCCGCACGCGAGCTGTTTGTTCCCGAAACAAATTGCGCCGAGGTTTACTATC
AGTTCCGCGAAGAGTTCAACAAAAGCCAGGATCCGTTCCGTCGGGCGGTACTGTTTTTATATTTGAACCG
CTACGGTTACAACGGCCTGTGTCGTTACAATCTGCGCGGTGAGTTTAACGTGCCGTTCGGCCGCTACAAA
AAACCCTATTTCCCGGAAGCAGAGTTGTATCACTTCGCTGAAAAAGCGCAGAATGCCTTTTTCTATTGTG
AGTCTTACGCCGATAGCATGGCGCGCGCAGATGATGCATCCGTCGTCTATTGCGATCCGCCTTATGCACC
GCTGTCTGCGACCGCCAACTT
