>Addgene plasmid #82600 | p3E-Dam-myc no-pA | addgene partial sequence | sequence record 161293 | T7 5'-TAATACGACTCACTATAGGG-3'
ATAATGATTTTATTTTGACTGATAGTGACCTGTTCGTTGCAACAAATTGATAAGCAATGCTTTTTTATAA
TGCCAACTTTGTATAATAAAGTTGTTACAGATCCTCTTCAGAGATGAGTTTCTGTTCACCGGCTTTTTTC
GCGGGTGAAACGACTCCTGGTTTGTACAAAGCCAGCAGTTCGTCCACCTTTTTACGTGTGCCGCCGTTGC
TGCTTATACTGCGTCGAACTTTGACGACATGCAATTTTGCGCGCTGATACCACTCACGCGTTAACATCGT
ATCGTGATTGGAGATCAGCACTGGAATATGGCGCTCAACCAGACCTTCGGCGATCTCCGCCAGATGCGCT
TGTTGTTCAAGCGTAAAACTGTTTGTGTGATACGCCGTAAAGTTGGCGGTCGCAGACAGCGGTGCATAAG
GCGGATCGCAATAGACGACGGATGCATCATCTGCGCGCGCCATGCTATCGGCGTAAGACTCACAATAGAA
AAAGGCATTCTGCGCTTTTTCAGCGAAGTGATACAACTCTGCTTCCGGGAAATAGGGTTTTTTGTAGCGG
CCGAACGGCACGTTAAACTCACCGCGCAGATTGTAACGACACAGGCCGTTGTAACCGTAGCGGTTCAAAT
ATAAAAACAGTACCGCCCGACGGAACGGATCCTGGCTTTTGTTGAACTCTTCGCGGAACTGATAGTAAAC
CTCGGCGCAATTTGTTTCGGGAACAAACAGCTCGCGTGCGGCCTGTACGTAC
